>Addgene plasmid #87509 | NH-4 | addgene full sequence | sequence record 174686 | Addgene NGS Result
CTAAATTGTAAGCGTTAATATTTTGTTAAAATTCGCGTTAAATTTTTGTTAAATCAGCTCATTTTTTAAC
CAATAGGCCGAAATCGGCAAAATCCCTTATAAATCAAAAGAATAGACCGAGATAGGGTTGAGTGGCCGCT
ACAGGGCGCTCCCATTCGCCATTCAGGCTGCGCAACTGTTGGGAAGGGCGTTTCGGTGCGGGCCTCTTCG
CTATTACGCCAGCTGGCGAAAGGGGGATGTGCTGCAAGGCGATTAAGTTGGGTAACGCCAGGGTTTTCCC
AGTCACGACGTTGTAAAACGACGGCCAGTGAGCGCGACGTAATACGACTCACTATAGGGCGAATTGGCGG
AAGGCCGTCAAGGCCACGTGTCTTGTCCAGAGCTCGTATCCTGCAGTTAACCCCAGCTCAAGTGGTAGCA
ATCGCGTCGAATCACGGGGGAAAGCAAGCCCTGGAAACCGTGCAAAGGTTGTTGCCGGTCTTGTGCCAAG
ATCATGGGCTTCAGACTCGAACAAGCGGGCGCTGCTCGACGCACTGGCCGAAGCCATGCTGGCGGAGTCG
AGAATCATAGCACTTCGGTGCCGAGAGCCGACGACGACTGGCGCTCATTTCGAGTCTGACTGGGAATGCC
CGCAGCTTCAGGCAGGCGCTGCTCGCCTACCGCCAGCAGAGTCCAATGGATCTCGAGGAATTCACTCCTC
AGGTGCAGGCTGCCTATCAGGAGTCCCATTGTGCTGGCGCGCTGCAGGATACGGTACCTGGAGCACAAGA
CTGGCCTCATGGGCCTTCCGCTCACTGCCCGCTTTCCAGTCGGGAAACCTGTCGTGCCAGCTGCATTAAC
ATGGTCATAGCTGTTTCCTTGCGTATTGGGCGCTCTCCGCTTCCTCGCTCACTGACTCGCTGCGCTCGGT
CGTTCGGGTAAAGCCTGGGGTGCCTAATGAGCAAAAGGCCAGCAAAAGGCCAGGAACCGTAAAAAGGCCG
CGTTGCTGGCGTTTTTCCATAGGCTCCGCCCCCCTGACGAGCATCACAAAAATCGACGCTCAAGTCAGAG
GTGGCGAAACCCGACAGGACTATAAAGATACCAGGCGTTTCCCCCTGGAAGCTCCCTCGTGCGCTCTCCT
GTTCCGACCCTGCCGCTTACCGGATACCTGTCCGCCTTTCTCCCTTCGGGAAGCGTGGCGCTTTCTCATA
GCTCACGCTGTAGGTATCTCAGTTCGGTGTAGGTCGTTCGCTCCAAGCTGGGCTGTGTGCACGAACCCCC
CGTTCAGCCCGACCGCTGCGCCTTATCCGGTAACTATCGTCTTGAGTCCAACCCGGTAAGACACGACTTA
TCGCCACTGGCAGCAGCCACTGGTAACAGGATTAGCAGAGCGAGGTATGTAGGCGGTGCTACAGAGTTCT
TGAAGTGGTGGCCTAACTACGGCTACACTAGAAGAACAGTATTTGGTATCTGCGCTCTGCTGAAGCCAGT
TACCTTCGGAAAAAGAGTTGGTAGCTCTTGATCCGGCAAACAAACCACCGCTGGTAGCGGTGGTTTTTTT
GTTTGCAAGCAGCAGATTACGCGCAGAAAAAAAGGATCTCAAGAAGATCCTTTGATCTTTTCTACGGGGT
CTGACGCTCAGTGGAACGAAAACTCACGTTAAGGGATTTTGGTCATGAGATTATCAAAAAGGATCTTCAC
CTAGATCCTTTTAAATTAAAAATGAAGTTTTAAATCAATCTAAAGTATATATGAGTAAACTTGGTCTGAC
AGTTACCAATGCTTAATCAGTGAGGCACCTATCTCAGCGATCTGTCTATTTCGTTCATCCATAGTTGCCT
GACTCCCCGTCGTGTAGATAACTACGATACGGGAGGGCTTACCATCTGGCCCCAGTGCTGCAATGATACC
GCGAGAACCACGCTCACCGGCTCCAGATTTATCAGCAATAAACCAGCCAGCCGGAAGGGCCGAGCGCAGA
AGTGGTCCTGCAACTTTATCCGCCTCCATCCAGTCTATTAATTGTTGCCGGGAAGCTAGAGTAAGTAGTT
CGCCAGTTAATAGTTTGCGCAACGTTGTTGCCATTGCTACAGGCATCGTGGTGTCACGCTCGTCGTTTGG
TATGGCTTCATTCAGCTCCGGTTCCCAACGATCAAGGCGAGTTACATGATCCCCCATGTTGTGCAAAAAA
GCGGTTAGCTCCTTCGGTCCTCCGATCGTTGTCAGAAGTAAGTTGGCCGCAGTGTTATCACTCATGGTTA
TGGCAGCACTGCATAATTCTCTTACTGTCATGCCATCCGTAAGATGCTTTTCTGTGACTGGTGAGTACTC
AACCAAGTCATTCTGAGAATAGTGTATGCGGCGACCGAGTTGCTCTTGCCCGGCGTCAATACGGGATAAT
ACCGCGCCACATAGCAGAACTTTAAAAGTGCTCATCATTGGAAAACGTTCTTCGGGGCGAAAACTCTCAA
GGATCTTACCGCTGTTGAGATCCAGTTCGATGTAACCCACTCGTGCACCCAACTGATCTTCAGCATCTTT
TACTTTCACCAGCGTTTCTGGGTGAGCAAAAACAGGAAGGCAAAATGCCGCAAAAAAGGGAATAAGGGCG
ACACGGAAATGTTGAATACTCATACTCTTCCTTTTTCAATATTATTGAAGCATTTATCAGGGTTATTGTC
TCATGAGCGGATACATATTTGAATGTATTTAGAAAAATAAACAAATAGGGGTTCCGCGCACATTTCCCCG
AAAAGTGCCAC
Features (pLannotate 1.2.2; 8 found; start..end, strand, type, name):
      3..134     -  rep_origin     M13 ori (fragment): M13 bacteriophage origin of replication; arrow indicates direction of (+) strand synthesis
    155..311     -  CDS            lacZα (fragment): LacZα fragment of β-galactosidase; lacZ fragment
    320..338     +  promoter       T7 promoter: promoter for bacteriophage T7 RNA polymerase
    792..839     -  CDS            lacI (fragment): lac repressor; lacI; The lac repressor binds to the lac operator to inhibit transcription in E. coli. This inhibition can be relieved by adding lactose or isopropyl-β-D-thiogalactopyranoside (IPTG).
    876..916     -  rep_origin     RSF ori (fragment): Plasmids containing the RSF 1030 origin of replication can be propagated in E. coli cells that contain additional plasmids with compatible origins.
    994..1582    -  rep_origin     ori: high-copy-number ColE1/pMB1/pBR322/pUC origin of replication
   1753..2613    -  CDS            AmpR: β-lactamase; bla; confers resistance to ampicillin, carbenicillin, and related antibiotics
   2614..2718    -  promoter       AmpR promoter: bla
