[The description below was written by a language model from this plasmid's Addgene catalogue record and pLannotate feature annotations shown in this document.]
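Description:
NH-4 is a small (about 2.7 kb) bacterial storage plasmid built on the pMA-T backbone, a commercial gene-synthesis cloning vector. It belongs to a set of constructs for preparing TAL effector DNA-binding domain libraries. It is maintained in E. coli at high copy number through a ColE1/pUC-type origin of replication and is selected with ampicillin, with resistance provided by a β-lactamase gene (AmpR) under its own bla promoter.

The payload is a synthetic fragment called NH-4. The record states only that it serves as the template for library amplification of this fragment, as part of a TAL effector assembly method based on isothermal assembly. By TALE naming convention, the name suggests a repeat module carrying the NH repeat-variable diresidue and assigned to a fourth position, but the record does not spell this out. The automated annotation does not label the insert. It most likely lies in the unannotated stretch between the T7 promoter and the backbone remnants upstream of the origin, though the cloning method and exact boundaries are not recorded.

The remaining annotated features are partial backbone remnants: fragments of an M13 origin, lacZα, lacI and an RSF origin. As short fragments they are unlikely to be functional, and some may be spurious sequence matches. A T7 promoter sits next to the presumed insert region, but nothing in the record indicates that the fragment is meant to be expressed. The plasmid has no eukaryotic expression elements and serves purely as a propagation and amplification source for a building block used in downstream assembly of custom TALE DNA-binding domains.
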