Addgene plasmid #87509: NH-4
Purpose: For library amplification of fragment NH-4
Depositing lab: Steve Pollard. Depositing organization: University of Edinburgh. Publication: STAR: a simple TAL effector assembly reaction using isothermal assembly. Gogolok S, Garcia-Diaz C, Pollard SM. Sci Rep. 2016 Sep 12;6:33209. doi: 10.1038/srep33209. PubMed 27615025.
Backbone
  Vector backbone: pMA-T
  Backbone manufacturer: Life Technologies
  Vector type: TALEN, Synthetic Biology ; TALE DBD library preparation
Growth in bacteria
  Bacterial resistance: Ampicillin, 100 μg/mL
  Growth temperature: 37°C
  Growth strain: DH5alpha
  Copy number: High Copy
Gene/Insert
  Gene/Insert name: NH-4
  Species: Synthetic
  Cloning method: Unknown
Terms and licenses: Academic/Nonprofit Terms; Industry Terms: Not Available to Industry
How to cite: NH-4 was a gift from Steve Pollard (Addgene plasmid # 87509 ; http://n2t.net/addgene:87509 ; RRID:Addgene_87509)
