>Addgene plasmid #87509 | NH-4 | depositor partial sequence | sequence record 170668 | NH-4 RVD flanked by BciVI sites
GTATCCTGCAGTTAACCCCAGCTCAAGTGGTAGCAATCGCGTCGAATCACGGGGGAAAGCAAGCCCTGGA
AACCGTGCAAAGGTTGTTGCCGGTCTTGTGCCAAGATCATGGGCTTCAGACTCGAACAAGCGGGCGCTGC
TCGACGCACTGGCCGAAGCCATGCTGGCGGAGTCGAGAATCATAGCACTTCGGTGCCGAGAGCCGACGAC
GACTGGCGCTCATTTCGAGTCTGACTGGGAATGCCCGCAGCTTCAGGCAGGCGCTGCTCGCCTACCGCCA
GCAGAGTCCAATGGATCTCGAGGAATTCACTCCTCAGGTGCAGGCTGCCTATCAGGAGTCCCATTGTGCT
GGCGCGCTGCAGGATAC
